Addgene plasmid #190998: pBTK1003 (pSL2)
Purpose: Expresses red chromoprotein on a broad host range RSF1010 origin plasmid
Depositing lab: Jeffrey Barrick. Depositing organization: University of Texas at Austin. Publication: The Pathfinder plasmid toolkit for genetically engineering newly isolated bacteria enables the study of Drosophila-colonizing Orbaceae. Elston KM, Phillips LE, Leonard SP, Young E, Holley JC, Ahsanullah T, McReynolds B, Moran NA, Barrick JE. ISME Commun. 2023 May 24;3(1):49. doi: 10.1038/s43705-023-00255-3. PubMed 37225918.
Backbone
  Vector backbone: pBTK402
  Backbone size w/o insert (bp): 7023
  Vector type: Bacterial Expression, Synthetic Biology
Growth in bacteria
  Bacterial resistance: Spectinomycin, 50 μg/mL
  Growth temperature: 37°C
  Growth strain: DH5alpha
  Copy number: Low Copy
Gene/Insert
  Gene/Insert name: red chromoprotein (alt names: mRFP1; BBa_E1010)
  Species: Discosoma sp.
  Insert size (bp): 682
  Promoter: CP25
  Cloning method: Restriction Enzyme; 5′ cloning site BsmBI-v2 (destroyed during cloning); 3′ cloning site BsmBI-v2 (destroyed during cloning)
Resource information
  A portion of this plasmid was derived from a plasmid made by: IGEM registry, Bba_E1010
Terms and licenses: Academic/Nonprofit Terms; Industry Terms: Not Available to Industry
Depositor comments: Please visit https://www.biorxiv.org/content/10.1101/2023.02.15.528778v1 for bioRxiv preprint.
How to cite: pBTK1003 (pSL2) was a gift from Jeffrey Barrick (Addgene plasmid # 190998 ; http://n2t.net/addgene:190998 ; RRID:Addgene_190998)
