[The description below was written by a language model from this plasmid's Addgene catalogue record and pLannotate feature annotations shown in this document.]
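Description:
pBTK1003 (pSL2) is a low-copy, broad-host-range bacterial expression plasmid built on the pBTK402 backbone and forming part of the Pathfinder toolkit for genetically engineering newly isolated bacteria. Its full sequence record is 7,923 nt. Replication depends on the RSF1010 system: the annotated oriV works together with the plasmid-encoded RepA, RepB and RepC proteins, so the replicon supplies its own initiation machinery and can be maintained in many bacterial species beyond E. coli. An R1162-like antisense RNA, a regulatory element of this replicon family, is also annotated upstream of repA. The RSF1010 oriT and the mobB and mobC mobilization genes are present, which means the plasmid can be transferred by conjugation when a helper supplies the conjugative transfer functions. Selection is by spectinomycin through the aadA adenylyltransferase gene, which also confers streptomycin resistance. A fragment of a class 1 integron Pc promoter and a short remnant of a gentamicin acetyltransferase gene lie just upstream of aadA, apparently carried over with the resistance cassette rather than serving as a functional marker.

The payload is the red chromoprotein mRFP1 (iGEM part E1010), a monomeric DsRed derivative from Discosoma sp., inserted by BsmBI-based assembly that destroyed the cloning sites. The catalogue entry gives the promoter as CP25, although this promoter is not picked up in the automated feature table. The mRFP1 coding sequence is on the reverse strand, is labelled a fragment, and runs to the end of the linearized record, so it probably continues across the numbering origin. It is followed by tandem rrnB T1 and T7Te terminators. The construct provides a visible red marker for testing whether an RSF1010 plasmid can be delivered to, maintained in and expressed by a given bacterial host.
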