Features (pLannotate 1.2.2; 14 found; start..end, strand, type, name):
    674..1068    -  rep_origin     RSF1010 oriV: replication origin of the broad-host-range plasmid RSF1010; requires the RSF1010 RepA/B/C proteins for replication (Scholz et al., 1989)
   1098..1379    -  CDS            mobC: MOBC_ECOLX - Protein predicted: Swiss-Prot protein existence level 4. This protein is essential to promote the specific transfer of the plasmid in the presence of conjugative plasmids. From Escherichia coli.
   1410..1497    +  oriT           RSF1010 oriT: origin of transfer of the broad-host-range plasmid RSF1010 (Scholz et al., 1989)
   2326..2736    +  CDS            mobB: MOBB2_ECOLX - Protein predicted: Swiss-Prot protein existence level 4. This protein is essential to promote the specific transfer of the plasmid in the presence of conjugative plasmids. From Escherichia coli.
   2736..3707    +  CDS            RSF1010 RepB: replication protein B of the broad-host-range plasmid RSF1010 (Scholz et al., 1989); repB
   4150..4224    +  ncRNA          Plasmid R1162: Accession: RF00043 - R1162-like plasmid antisense RNA
   4218..5057    +  CDS            RSF1010 RepA: replication protein A of the broad-host-range plasmid RSF1010 (Scholz et al., 1989); repA
   5044..5895    +  CDS            RSF1010 RepC (fragment): replication protein C of the broad-host-range plasmid RSF1010 (Scholz et al., 1989); repC
   6013..6036    +  promoter       Pc promoter (fragment): intI1 (promoter lies within the coding sequence); class 1 integron promoter
   6212..6268    +  CDS            GmR (fragment): gentamycin acetyltransferase; aacC1; confers resistance to gentamycin
   6275..7063    +  CDS            aadA: S3AD_ECOLX - Experimental evidence at protein level: Swiss-Prot protein existence level 1. Mediates bacterial resistance to the antibiotics streptomycin and spectinomycin. From Escherichia coli.
   7123..7150    -  terminator     T7Te terminator: phage T7 early transcription terminator
   7166..7237    -  terminator     rrnB T1 terminator: transcription terminator T1 from the E. coli rrnB gene
   7257..7923    -  CDS            mRFP1 (fragment): monomeric derivative of DsRed (Campbell et al., 2002)
>Addgene plasmid #190998 | pBTK1003 (pSL2) | addgene full sequence | sequence record 374992 | Addgene NGS Result
GAGGAAGCCATATGTAATATCTCCTCTGTTTCTGTATAACAGTACTATGTGATTATACCAGCCCCCTCAC
TACATGTCAAGAATAAACTGCCAAAGCTGGTCTCAAGGGGCCTGATAACGTCTTCGGAGGAAGCCATATG
TAATATCTCCTCTGTTTCTGTATAACAGTACTATGTGATTATACCAGCCCCCTCACTACATGTCAAGAAT
AAACTGCCAAAGCTGGTCTCAAGGGGCCTGTCAGACCAAGTTTACTCATATATACTTTAGATTGATTTCT
GAAAGCGACCAGGTGCTCGGCGTGGCAAGACTCGCAGCGAACCCGTAGAAAGCCATGCTCCAGCCGCCCG
CATTGGAGAAATTCTTCAAATTCCCGTTGCACATAGCCCGGCAATTCCTTTCCCTGCTCTGCCATAAGCG
CAGCGAATGCCGGGTAATACTCGTCAACGATCTGATAGAGAAGGGTTTGCTCGGGTCGGTGGCTCTGGTA
ACGACCAGTATCCCGATCCCGGCTGGCCGTCCTGGCCGCCACATGAGGCATGTTCCGCGTCCTTGCAATA
CTGTGTTTACATACAGTCTATCGCTTAGCGGAAAGTTCTTTTACCCTCAGCCGAAATGCCTGCCGTTGCT
AGACATTGCCAGCCAGTGCCCGTCACTCCCGTACTAACTGTCACGAACCCCTGCAATAACTGTCACGCCC
CCCTGCAATAACTGTCACGAACCCCTGCAATAACTGTCACGCCCCCAAACCTGCAAACCCAGCAGGGGCG
GGGGCTGGCGGGGTGTTGGAAAAATCCATCCATGATTATCTAAGAATAATCCACTAGGCGCGGTTATCAG
CGCCCTTGTGGGGCGCTGCTGCCCTTGCCCAATATGCCCGGCCAGAGGCCGGATAGCTGGTCTATTCGCT
GCGCTAGGCTACACACCGCCCCACCGCTGCGCGGCAGGGGGAAAGGCGGGCAAAGCCCGCTAAACCCCAC
ACCAAACCCCGCAGAAATACGCTGGAGCGCTTTTAGCCGCTTTAGCGGCCTTTCCCCCTACCCGAAGGGT
GGGGGCGCGTGTGCAGCCCCGCAGGGCCTGTCTCGGTCGATCATTCAGCCCGGCTCATCCTTCTGGCGTG
GCGGCAGACCGAACAAGGCGCGGTCGTGGTCGCGTTCAAGGTACGCATCCATTGCCGCCATGAGCCGATC
CTCCGGCCACTCGCTGCTGTTCACCTTGGCCAAAATCATGGCCCCCACCAGCACCTTGCGCCTTGTTTCG
TTCTTGCGCTCTTGCTGCTGTTCCCTTGCCCGCACCCGCTGAATTTCGGCATTGATTCGCGCTCGTTGTT
CTTCGAGCTTGGCCAGCCGATCCGCCGCCTTGTTGCTCCCCTTAACCATCTTGACACCCCATTGTTAATG
TGCTGTCTCGTAGGCTATCATGGAGGCACAGCGGCGGCAATCCCGACCCTACTTTGTAGGGGAGGGCGCA
CTTACCGGTTTCTCTTCGAGAAACTGGCCTAACGGCCACCCTTCGGGCGGTGCGCTCTCCGAGGGCCATT
GCATGGAGCCGAAAAGCAAAAGCAACAGCGAGGCAGCATGGCGATTTATCACCTTACGGCGAAAACCGGC
AGCAGGTCGGGCGGCCAATCGGCCAGGGCCAAGGCCGACTACATCCAGCGCGAAGGCAAGTATGCCCGCG
ACATGGATGAAGTCTTGCACGCCGAATCCGGGCACATGCCGGAGTTCGTCGAGCGGCCCGCCGACTACTG
GGATGCTGCCGACCTGTATGAACGCGCCAATGGGCGGCTGTTCAAGGAGGTCGAATTTGCCCTGCCGGTC
GAGCTGACCCTCGACCAGCAGAAGGCGCTGGCGTCCGAGTTCGCCCAGCACCTGACCGGTGCCGAGCGCC
TGCCGTATACGCTGGCCATCCATGCCGGTGGCGGCGAGAACCCGCACTGCCACCTGATGATCTCCGAGCG
GATCAATGACGGCATCGAGCGGCCCGCCGCTCAGTGGTTCAAGCGGTACAACGGCAAGACCCCGGAGAAG
GGCGGGGCACAGAAGACCGAAGCGCTCAAGCCCAAGGCATGGCTTGAGCAGACCCGCGAGGCATGGGCCG
ACCATGCCAACCGGGCATTAGAGCGGGCTGGCCACGACGCCCGCATTGACCACAGAACACTTGAGGCGCA
GGGCATCGAGCGCCTGCCCGGTGTTCACCTGGGGCCGAACGTGGTGGAGATGGAAGGCCGGGGCATCCGC
ACCGACCGGGCAGACGTGGCCCTGAACATCGACACCGCCAACGCCCAGATCATCGACTTACAGGAATACC
GGGAGGCAATAGACCATGAACGCAATCGACAGAGTGAAGAAATCCAGAGGCATCAACGAGTTAGCGGAGC
AGATCGAACCGCTGGCCCAGAGCATGGCGACACTGGCCGACGAAGCCCGGCAGGTCATGAGCCAGACCCA
GCAGGCCAGCGAGGCGCAGGCGGCGGAGTGGCTGAAAGCCCAGCGCCAGACAGGGGCGGCATGGGTGGAG
CTGGCCAAAGAGTTGCGGGAGGTAGCCGCCGAGGTGAGCAGCGCCGCGCAGAGCGCCCGGAGCGCGTCGC
GGGGGTGGCACTGGAAGCTATGGCTAACCGTGATGCTGGCTTCCATGATGCCTACGGTGGTGCTGCTGAT
CGCATCGTTGCTCTTGCTCGACCTGACGCCACTGACAACCGAGGACGGCTCGATCTGGCTGCGCTTGGTG
GCCCGATGAAGAACGACAGGACTTTGCAGGCCATAGGCCGACAGCTCAAGGCCATGGGCTGTGAGCGCTT
CGATATCGGCGTCAGGGACGCCACCACCGGCCAGATGATGAACCGGGAATGGTCAGCCGCCGAAGTGCTC
CAGAACACGCCATGGCTCAAGCGGATGAATGCCCAGGGCAATGACGTGTATATCAGGCCCGCCGAGCAGG
AGCGGCATGGTCTGGTGCTGGTGGACGACCTCAGCGAGTTTGACCTGGATGACATGAAAGCCGAGGGCCG
GGAGCCTGCCCTGGTAGTGGAAACCAGCCCGAAGAACTATCAGGCATGGGTCAAGGTGGCCGACGCCGCA
GGCGGTGAACTTCGGGGGCAGATTGCCCGGACGCTGGCCAGCGAGTACGACGCCGACCCGGCCAGCGCCG
ACAGCCGCCACTATGGCCGCTTGGCGGGCTTCACCAACCGCAAGGACAAGCACACCACCCGCGCCGGTTA
TCAGCCGTGGGTGCTGCTGCGTGAATCCAAGGGCAAGACCGCCACCGCTGGCCCGGCGCTGGTGCAGCAG
GCTGGCCAGCAGATCGAGCAGGCCCAGCGGCAGCAGGAGAAGGCCCGCAGGCTGGCCAGCCTCGAACTGC
CCGAGCGGCAGCTTAGCCGCCACCGGCGCACGGCGCTGGACGAGTACCGCAGCGAGATGGCCGGGCTGGT
CAAGCGCTTCGGTGATGACCTCAGCAAGTGCGACTTTATCGCCGCGCAGAAGCTGGCCAGCCGGGGCCGC
AGTGCCGAGGAAATCGGCAAGGCCATGGCCGAGGCCAGCCCAGCGCTGGCAGAGCGCAAGCCCGGCCACG
AAGCGGATTACATCGAGCGCACCGTCAGCAAGGTCATGGGTCTGCCCAGCGTCCAGCTTGCGCGGGCCGA
GCTGGCACGGGCACCGGCACCCCGCCAGCGAGGCATGGACAGGGGCGGGCCAGATTTCAGCATGTAGTGC
TTGCGTTGGTACTCACGCCTGTTATACTATGAGTACTCACGCACAGAAGGGGGTTTTATGGAATACGAAA
AAAGCGCTTCAGGGTCGGTCTACCTGATCAAAAGTGACAAGGGCTATTGGTTGCCCGGTGGCTTTGGTTA
TACGTCAAACAAGGCCGAGGCTGGCCGCTTTTCAGTCGCTGATATGGCCAGCCTTAACCTTGACGGCTGC
ACCTTGTCCTTGTTCCGCGAAGACAAGCCTTTCGGCCCCGGCAAGTTTCTCGGTGACTGATATGAAAGAC
CAAAAGGACAAGCAGACCGGCGACCTGCTGGCCAGCCCTGACGCTGTACGCCAAGCGCGATATGCCGAGC
GCATGAAGGCCAAAGGGATGCGTCAGCGCAAGTTCTGGCTGACCGACGACGAATACGAGGCGCTGCGCGA
GTGCCTGGAAGAACTCAGAGCGGCGCAGGGCGGGGGTAGTGACCCCGCCAGCGCCTAACCACCAACTGCC
TGCAAAGGAGGCAATCAATGGCTACCCATAAGCCTATCAATATTCTGGAGGCGTTCGCAGCAGCGCCGCC
ACCGCTGGACTACGTTTTGCCCAACATGGTGGCCGGTACGGTCGGGGCGCTGGTGTCGCCCGGTGGTGCC
GGTAAATCCATGCTGGCCCTGCAACTGGCCGCACAGATTGCAGGCGGGCCGGATCTGCTGGAGGTGGGCG
AACTGCCCACCGGCCCGGTGATCTACCTGCCCGCCGAAGACCCGCCCACCGCCATTCATCACCGCCTGCA
CGCCCTTGGGGCGCACCTCAGCGCCGAGGAACGGCAAGCCGTGGCTGACGGCCTGCTGATCCAGCCGCTG
ATCGGCAGCCTGCCCAACATCATGGCCCCGGAGTGGTTCGACGGCCTCAAGCGCGCCGCCGAGGGCCGCC
GCCTGATGGTGCTGGACACGCTGCGCCGGTTCCACATCGAGGAAGAAAACGCCAGCGGCCCCATGGCCCA
GGTCATCGGTCGCATGGAGGCCATCGCCGCCGATACCGGGTGCTCTATCGTGTTCCTGCACCATGCCAGC
AAGGGCGCGGCCATGATGGGCGCAGGCGACCAGCAGCAGGCCAGCCGGGGCAGCTCGGTACTGGTCGATA
ACATCCGCTGGCAGTCCTACCTGTCGAGCATGACCAGCGCCGAGGCCGAGGAATGGGGTGTGGACGACGA
CCAGCGCCGGTTCTTCGTCCGCTTCGGTGTGAGCAAGGCCAACTATGGCGCACCGTTCGCTGATCGGTGG
TTCAGGCGGCATGACGGCGGGGTGCTCAAGCCCGCCGTGCTGGAGAGGCAGCGCAAGAGCAAGGGGGTGC
CCCGTGGTGAAGCCTAAGAACAAGCACAGCCTCAGCCACGTCCGGCACGACCCGGCGCACTGTCTGGCCC
CCGGCCTGTTCCGTGCCCTCAAGCGGGGCGAGCGCAAGCGCAGCAAGCTGGACGTGACGTATGACTACGG
CGACGGCAAGCGGATCGAGTTCAGCGGCCCGGAGCCGCTGGGCGCTGATGATCTGCGCATCCTGCAAGGG
CTGGTGGCCATGGCTGGGCCTAATGGCCTAGTGCTTGGCCCGGAACCCAAGACCGAAGGCGGACGGCAGC
TCCGGCTGTTCCTGGAACCCAAGTGGGAGGCCGTCACCGCTGATGCCATGGTGGTCAAAGGTAGCTATCG
GGCGCTGGCAAAGGAAATCGGGGCAGAGGTCGATAGTGGTGGGGCGCTCAAGCACATACAGGACTGCATC
GAGCGCCTTTGGAAGGTATCCATCATCGCCCAGAATGGCCGCAAGCGGCAGGGGTTTCGGCTGCTGTCGG
AGTACGCCAGCGACGAGGCGGACGGGCGCCTGTACGTGGCCCTGAACCCCTTGATCGCGCAGGCCGTCAT
GGGTGGCGGCCAGCATGTGCGCATCAGCATGGACGAGGTGCGGGCGCTGGACAGCGAAACCGCCCGCCTG
CTGCACCAGCGGCTGTGTGGCTGGATCGACCCCGGCAAAACCGGCAAGGCTTCCATAGATACCTTGTGCG
GCTATGTCTGGCCGTCAGAGGCCAGTGGTTCGACCATGCGCAAGCGCCGCCAGCGGGTGCGCGAGGCGTT
GCCGGAGCTGGTCGCGCTGGGCTGGACGGTAACCGAGTTCGCGGCGGGCAAGTACGACATCACCCGGCCC
AAGGCGGCAGGCTGACTCACGTTAAGGGATTTTGGTCATGACCAGCCAGGACAGAAATGCCTCGACTTCG
CTGCTACCCAAGGTTGCCGGGTGACGCACACCGTGGAAACGGATGAAGGCACGAACCCAGTGGACATAAG
CCTGTTCGGTTCGTAAGCTGTAATGCAAGTAGCGTATGCGCTCACGCAACTGGTCCAGAACCTTGACCGA
ACGCAGCGGTGGTAACGGCGCAGTGGCGGTTTTCATGGCTTGTTATGACTGTTTTTTTGGGGTACAGTCT
ATGCCTCGGGCATCCAAGCAGCAAGCGCGTTACGCCGTGGGTCGATGTTTGATGTTATGGAGCAGCAACG
ATGTTACGCAGCAGGGCAGTCGCCCTAAAACAAAGTTAAACATTATGAGGGAAGCGGTGATCGCCGAAGT
ATCGACTCAACTATCAGAGGTAGTTGGCGTCATCGAGCGCCATCTCGAACCGACGTTGCTGGCCGTACAT
TTGTACGGCTCCGCAGTGGATGGCGGCCTGAAGCCACACAGTGATATTGATTTGCTGGTTACGGTGACCG
TAAGGCTTGATGAAACAACGCGGCGAGCTTTGATCAACGACCTTTTGGAAACTTCGGCTTCCCCTGGAGA
GAGCGAGATTCTCCGCGCTGTAGAAGTCACCATTGTTGTGCACGACGACATCATTCCGTGGCGTTATCCA
GCTAAGCGCGAACTGCAATTTGGAGAATGGCAGCGCAATGACATTCTTGCGGGTATCTTCGAGCCAGCCA
CGATCGACATTGATCTGGCTATCTTGCTGACAAAAGCAAGAGAACATAGCGTTGCCTTGGTAGGTCCAGC
GGCGGAGGAACTCTTTGATCCGGTTCCTGAACAGGATCTATTTGAGGCGCTAAATGAAACCTTAACGCTA
TGGAACTCGCCGCCCGACTGGGCTGGCGATGAGCGAAATGTAGTGCTTACGTTGTCCCGCATTTGGTACA
GCGCAGTAACCGGCAAAATCGCGCCGAAGGATGTCGCTGCCGACTGGGCAATGGAGCGCCTGCCGGCCCA
GTATCAGCCCGTCATACTTGAAGCTAGACAGGCTTATCTTGGACAAGAAGAAGATCGCTTGGCCTCGCGC
GCAGATCAGTTGGAAGAATTTGTCCACTACGTGAAAGGCGAGATCACCAAGGTAGTCGGCAAATAATCAG
AATTGGTTAATTGGTTGTAACACGCGGCCGCTCGGTGAGACCGACTTATAAACGCAGAAAGGCCCACCCG
AAGGTGAGCCAGTGTGACTCTAGTAGAGAGCGTTCACCGACAAACAACAGATAAAACGAAAGGCCCAGTC
TTTCGACTGAGCCTTTCGTTTTATTTGATGCCTGGAGATCCTTATATTAAGCGCCGGTGGAGTGACGACC
TTCAGCACGTTCGTACTGTTCAACGATGGTGTAGTCTTCGTTGTGGGAGGTGATGTCCAGTTTGATGTCG
GTTTTGTAAGCACCCGGCAGCTGAACCGGTTTTTTAGCCATGTAGGTGGTTTTAACTTCAGCGTCGTAGT
GACCACCGTCTTTCAGTTTCAGACGCATTTTGATTTCACCTTTCAGAGCACCGTCTTCCGGGTACATACG
TTCGGTGGAAGCTTCCCAACCCATGGTTTTTTTCTGCATAACCGGACCGTCGGACGGGAAGTTGGTACCA
CGCAGTTTAACTTTGTAGATGAACTCACCGTCTTGCAGGGAGGAGTCCTGGGTAACGGTAACAACACCAC
CGTCTTCGAAGTTCATAACACGTTCCCATTTGAAACCTTCCGGGAAGGACAGTTTCAGGTAGTCCGGGAT
GTCAGCCGGGTGTTTAACGTAAGCTTTGGAACCGTACTGGAACTGCGGGGACAGGATGTCCCAAGCGAAC
GGCAGCGGACCACCTTTGGTAACTTTCAGTTTAGCGGTCTGGGTACCTTCGTACGGACGACCTTCACCTT
CACCTTCGATTTCGAACTCGTGACCGTTAACGGAACCTTCCATACGAACTTTGAAACGCATGAACTCTTT
GATAACGTCTTCG
